Addgene plasmid #241174: linker-P2A-lifeact-mNeongreen-ORF-3
Purpose: Middle entry vector for mini-Golden subcloning platform; mNeongreen
Depositing lab: Junsu Kang. Depositing organization: University of Wisconsin, Madison. Publication: Advancing knock-in approaches for robust genome editing in zebrafish. Rodriguez-Parks A, Beezley EG, Manna S, Silaban I, Almutawa SI, Cao S, Ahmed H, Guyer M, Baker S, Richards MP, Kang J. Biol Open. 2026 Feb 2:bio.062472. doi: 10.1242/bio.062472. PubMed 41630603.
Backbone
  Vector backbone: pU6a:sgRNA#26
  Vector type: Mini-Golden
Growth in bacteria
  Bacterial resistance: Spectinomycin, 50 μg/mL
  Growth temperature: 37°C
  Growth strain: DH5alpha
  Copy number: Unknown
Gene/Insert
  Gene/Insert name: mNeongreen
  Species: Synthetic
  Mutation: TCGC linker
  Cloning method: Restriction Enzyme; 5′ cloning site Unknown (unknown if destroyed); 3′ cloning site Unknown (unknown if destroyed)
Terms and licenses: Academic/Nonprofit Terms; Industry Terms: Not Available to Industry
How to cite: linker-P2A-lifeact-mNeongreen-ORF-3 was a gift from Junsu Kang (Addgene plasmid # 241174 ; http://n2t.net/addgene:241174 ; RRID:Addgene_241174)
