[The description below was written by a language model from this plasmid's Addgene catalogue record and pLannotate feature annotations shown in this document.]
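Description:
linker-P2A-lifeact-mNeongreen-ORF-3 is a small (about 3.5 kb) bacterial cloning plasmid that serves as a middle entry vector in the mini-Golden subcloning platform, a modular assembly system associated with work on knock-in genome editing in zebrafish. It is built on the pU6a:sgRNA#26 backbone and propagated in E. coli using a high-copy ColE1/pUC-type origin. Selection is with spectinomycin through a complete aadA (SmR) aminoglycoside adenylyltransferase gene. This gene lies downstream of fragments of a class 1 integron Pc promoter and a gentamicin resistance gene, which appear to be remnants of the original resistance cassette. Short lacZα and lacI fragments and the rrnB T1 and T2 terminators are further backbone remnants flanking the cloning region.

The payload is a synthetic reporter module. The annotation detects the full mNeonGreen coding sequence, a bright monomeric yellow-green fluorescent protein. The construct name indicates that it is preceded by a linker, a P2A self-cleaving peptide and the Lifeact actin-binding peptide, but these short elements are not annotated in the feature table. In such a design, P2A would let the reporter be translated in frame with an upstream coding sequence and released as a separate protein, while Lifeact would direct the fluorescence to filamentous actin. The record lists a "TCGC linker", and the "ORF-3" suffix probably denotes a reading-frame variant, though the record does not explain either. No promoter drives the cassette, which fits its role as a promoterless part for assembly into a donor construct. An SV40 poly(A) signal is annotated just downstream of mNeonGreen, but on the opposite strand. The cloning sites are not recorded.
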