Features (pLannotate 1.2.2; 11 found; start..end, strand, type, name):
     41..84      +  terminator     rrnB T1 terminator: Escherichia coli rrnB; transcription terminator T1 from the E. coli rrnB gene
    131..167     -  CDS            lacZα (fragment): LacZα fragment of β-galactosidase; lacZ fragment
    316..1023    +  CDS            mNeonGreen: bright monomeric yellow-green fluorescent protein derived from LanYFP (Shaner et al., 2013)
   1031..1048    -  promoter       T7 promoter (fragment): promoter for bacteriophage T7 RNA polymerase
   1053..1187    -  polyA_signal   SV40 poly(A) signal: SV40 polyadenylation signal
   1362..1385    +  promoter       Pc promoter (fragment): intI1 (promoter lies within the coding sequence); class 1 integron promoter
   1561..1617    +  CDS            GmR (fragment): gentamycin acetyltransferase; aacC1; confers resistance to gentamycin
   1624..2415    +  CDS            SmR: aminoglycoside adenylyltransferase (Murphy, 1985); aadA; confers resistance to spectinomycin and streptomycin
   2508..3096    +  rep_origin     ori: high-copy-number ColE1/pMB1/pBR322/pUC origin of replication
   3279..3371    +  CDS            lacI (fragment): lac repressor; lacI; The lac repressor binds to the lac operator to inhibit transcription in E. coli. This inhibition can be relieved by adding lactose or isopropyl-β-D-thiogalactopyranoside (IPTG).
   3426..3453    -  terminator     rrnB T2 terminator: transcription terminator T2 from the E. coli rrnB gene
>Addgene plasmid #241174 | linker-P2A-lifeact-mNeongreen-ORF-3 | addgene full sequence | sequence record 482021 | Addgene NGS Result
ATTTGTCCTACTCAGGAGAGCGTTCACCGACAAACAACAGATAAAACGAAAGGCCCAGTCTTCCGACTGA
GCCTTTCGTTTTATTTGATGCCTGGCAGTTCCCTACTCTCGCGTTAACGCTAGCATGGATGTTTTCCCAG
TCACGACGTTGTAAAACGACGGCCAGTCTTAAGCTCGGGCCCGGTCTCTTCGCCCGGCTCTGGGGCTACA
AACTTCTCTCTGCTGAAACAAGCTGGCGACGTGGAGGAGAACCCTGGACCTATGGGCGTGGCCGACCTGA
TCAAGAAGTTCGAGAGCATCAGCAAGGAGGAGGGCGTGAGCAAGGGCGAGGAGGATAACATGGCCTCTCT
CCCAGCGACACATGAGTTACACATCTTTGGCTCCATCAACGGTGTGGACTTTGACATGGTGGGTCAGGGC
ACCGGCAATCCAAATGATGGTTATGAGGAGTTAAACCTGAAGTCCACCAAGGGTGACCTCCAGTTCTCCC
CCTGGATTCTGGTCCCTCATATCGGGTATGGCTTCCATCAGTACCTGCCCTACCCTGACGGGATGTCGCC
TTTCCAGGCCGCCATGGTAGATGGCTCCGGCTACCAAGTCCATCGCACAATGCAGTTTGAAGATGGTGCC
TCCCTTACTGTTAACTACCGCTACACCTACGAGGGAAGCCACATCAAAGGAGAGGCCCAGGTGAAGGGGA
CTGGTTTCCCTGCTGACGGTCCTGTGATGACCAACTCGCTGACCGCTGCGGACTGGTGCAGGTCGAAGAA
GACTTACCCCAACGACAAAACCATCATCAGTACCTTTAAGTGGAGTTACACCACTGGAAATGGCAAGCGC
TACCGGAGCACTGCGCGGACCACCTACACCTTTGCCAAGCCAATGGCGGCTAACTATCTGAAGAACCAGC
CGATGTACGTGTTCCGTAAGACGGAGCTCAAGCACTCCAAGACCGAGCTCAACTTCAAGGAGTGGCAAAA
GGCCTTTACCGATGTGATGGGCATGGACGAGCTGTACAAGTAAGCTAGAACTATAGTGAGTCGTATTACG
TAGATCCAGACATGATAAGATACATTGATGAGTTTGGACAAACCACAACTAGAATGCAGTGAAAAAAATG
CTTTATTTGTGAAATTTGTGATGCTATTGCTTTATTTGTAACCATTATAAGCTGCAATAAACAAGTTAAC
AACAACAATTGCATTCATTTTATGTTTCAGGTTCAGGGGGAGGTGTGGGAGGTTTTTTAATTCCTCAAGA
GACCTCTAGACCAGCCAGGACAGAAATGCCTCGACTTCGCTGCTACCCAAGGTTGCCGGGTGACGCACAC
CGTGGAAACGGATGAAGGCACGAACCCAGTGGACATAAGCCTGTTCGGTTCGTAAGCTGTAATGCAAGTA
GCGTATGCGCTCACGCAACTGGTCCAGAACCTTGACCGAACGCAGCGGTGGTAACGGCGCAGTGGCGGTT
TTCATGGCTTGTTATGACTGTTTTTTTGGGGTACAGTCTATGCCTCGGGCATCCAAGCAGCAAGCGCGTT
ACGCCGTGGGTCGATGTTTGATGTTATGGAGCAGCAACGATGTTACGCAGCAGGGCAGTCGCCCTAAAAC
AAAGTTAAACATTATGAGGGAAGCGGTGATCGCCGAAGTATCGACTCAACTATCAGAGGTAGTTGGCGTC
ATCGAGCGCCATCTCGAACCGACGTTGCTGGCCGTACATTTGTACGGCTCCGCAGTGGATGGCGGCCTGA
AGCCACACAGTGATATTGATTTGCTGGTTACGGTGACCGTAAGGCTTGATGAAACAACGCGGCGAGCTTT
GATCAACGACCTTTTGGAAACTTCGGCTTCCCCTGGAGAGAGCGAGATTCTCCGCGCTGTAGAAGTCACC
ATTGTTGTGCACGACGACATCATTCCGTGGCGTTATCCAGCTAAGCGCGAACTGCAATTTGGAGAATGGC
AGCGCAATGACATTCTTGCAGGTATCTTCGAGCCAGCCACGATCGACATTGATCTGGCTATCTTGCTGAC
AAAAGCAAGAGAACATAGCGTTGCCTTGGTAGGTCCAGCGGCGGAGGAACTCTTTGATCCGGTTCCTGAA
CAGGATCTATTTGAGGCGCTAAATGAAACCTTAACGCTATGGAACTCGCCGCCCGACTGGGCTGGCGATG
AGCGAAATGTAGTGCTTACGTTGTCCCGCATTTGGTACAGCGCAGTAACCGGCAAAATCGCGCCGAAGGA
TGTCGCTGCCGACTGGGCAATGGAGCGCCTGCCGGCCCAGTATCAGCCCGTCATACTTGAAGCTAGACAG
GCTTATCTTGGACAAGAAGAAGATCGCTTGGCCTCGCGCGCAGATCAGTTGGAAGAATTTGTCCACTACG
TGAAAGGCGAGATCACCAAGGTAGTCGGCAAATAACCCTCGAGCCACCCATGACCAAAATCCCTTAACGT
GAGTTACGCGTCGTTCCACTGAGCGTCAGACCCCGTAGAAAAGATCAAAGGATCTTCTTGAGATCCTTTT
TTTCTGCGCGTAATCTGCTGCTTGCAAACAAAAAAACCACCGCTACCAGCGGTGGTTTGTTTGCCGGATC
AAGAGCTACCAACTCTTTTTCCGAAGGTAACTGGCTTCAGCAGAGCGCAGATACCAAATACTGTTCTTCT
AGTGTAGCCGTAGTTAGGCCACCACTTCAAGAACTCTGTAGCACCGCCTACATACCTCGCTCTGCTAATC
CTGTTACCAGTGGCTGCTGCCAGTGGCGATAAGTCGTGTCTTACCGGGTTGGACTCAAGACGATAGTTAC
CGGATAAGGCGCAGCGGTCGGGCTGAACGGGGGGTTCGTGCACACAGCCCAGCTTGGAGCGAACGACCTA
CACCGAACTGAGATACCTACAGCGTGAGCTATGAGAAAGCGCCACGCTTCCCGAAGGGAGAAAGGCGGAC
AGGTATCCGGTAAGCGGCAGGGTCGGAACAGGAGAGCGCACGAGGGAGCTTCCAGGGGGAAACGCCTGGT
ATCTTTATAGTCCTGTCGGGTTTCGCCACCTCTGACTTGAGCGTCGATTTTTGTGATGCTCGTCAGGGGG
GCGGAGCCTATGGAAAAACGCCAGCAACGCGGCCTTTTTACGGTTCCTGGCCTTTTGCTGGCCTTTTGCT
CACATGTTCTTTCCTGCGTTATCCCCTGATTCTGTGGATAACCGTATTACCGCCTTTGAGTGAGCTGATA
CCGCTCGCCGCAGCCGAACGACCGAGCGCAGCGAGTCAGTGAGCGAGGAAGCGGAAGAGCGCCCAATACG
CAAACCGCCTCTCCCCGCGCGTTGGCCGATTCATTAATGCAGCTGGCACGACAGGTTTCCCGACTGGAAA
GCGGGCAGTGAGCGCAACGCAATTAATACGCGTACCGCTAGCCAGGAAGAGTTTGTAGAAACGCAAAAAG
GCCATCCGTCAGGATGGCCTTCTGCTTAGTTTGATGCCTGGCAGTTTATGGCGGGCGTCCTGCCCGCCAC
CCTCCGGGCCGTTGCTTCACAACGTTCAAATCCGCTCCCGGCGG
